Addgene plasmid #103433: LSB-hsa-miR-323a-3p
Purpose: Used to sense miRNA activity using fluorescence based tools. hsa-miR-323a-3p target in 3' UTR of of mKate. miRNA activity can be measured by the repression of mKate2 relative to EBFP2 fluorescent proteins . Plasmid is inherently unstable; please see Depositor Comments
Depositing lab: Ron Weiss. Depositing organization: Massachusetts Institute of Technology. Publication: A mixed antagonistic/synergistic miRNA repression model enables accurate predictions of multi-input miRNA sensor activity. Gam JJ, Babb J, Weiss R. Nat Commun. 2018 Jun 22;9(1):2430. doi: 10.1038/s41467-018-04575-0. PubMed 29934631.
Backbone
  Vector backbone: Low Sensor Backbone (LSB)
  Vector type: Mammalian Expression, Synthetic Biology
Growth in bacteria
  Bacterial resistance: Ampicillin and Kanamycin, 100 & 50 μg/mL
  Growth temperature: 30°C
  Growth strain: NEB Stable
  Copy number: High Copy
Gene/Insert
  Gene/Insert name: hsa-miR-323a-3p target
  Species: H. sapiens (human)
  Entrez Gene: MIR323A (a.k.a. MIR323, MIRN323, hsa-mir-323, hsa-mir-323a, mir-323a)
  Promoter: EF-1a
  Cloning method: Gibson Cloning
Terms and licenses: Academic/Nonprofit Terms; Industry Terms: Not Available to Industry
Depositor comments: Please note that this plasmid is inherently unstable due to a repeating poly A element. We recommend performing a diagnostic digest on multiple colonies upon receipt. The depositors would like to note the presence of several discrepancies between the depositor sequence and physical plasmid sequence. In particular, the sequences upstream and downstream of the puromycin coding region have 10 bp insertions which do not affect the ability to perform puromycin selection. The sequences for those regions within the physical plasmids are as follows: Upstream of Puro: GAATTCGACCGCCTGTCTCAAGGTGCCACC; Downstream of Puro: GCTTTGAGACTACGCGTGAATTCACTCCTC.
How to cite: LSB-hsa-miR-323a-3p was a gift from Ron Weiss (Addgene plasmid # 103433 ; http://n2t.net/addgene:103433 ; RRID:Addgene_103433)
