[The description below was written by a language model from this plasmid's Addgene catalogue record and pLannotate feature annotations shown in this document.]
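Description:
LSB-hsa-miR-323a-3p is a mammalian expression and synthetic biology plasmid of about 11 kb, built on the Low Sensor Backbone (LSB), that reports the activity of the human microRNA miR-323a-3p through a two-colour fluorescence readout. It replicates in E. coli from a high-copy ColE1/pUC-type origin and carries both an ampicillin resistance gene (β-lactamase with its bla promoter) and a kanamycin resistance gene (aph(3')-Ia), matching the dual antibiotic selection listed in the record. A puromycin N-acetyltransferase coding sequence followed by a rabbit β-globin poly(A) signal is also present for selection of mammalian cells, although the feature table does not annotate a promoter directly upstream of it.

The sensor consists of two parallel transcription units of identical design. Each has a human EF-1α core promoter with intron A, a fluorescent protein coding sequence flanked by Gateway attB scars, and a β-globin 3' region with its poly(A) signal. One unit expresses the red protein mKate2 and, according to the record, carries the miR-323a-3p target in its 3' UTR. This target is not annotated separately, but presumably lies in the gap between the mKate2 cassette and its β-globin sequence. The other unit expresses the blue protein EBFP2 with no target site and acts as an internal reference for delivery and expression. Cells with active miR-323a-3p repress mKate2 relative to EBFP2, so the red-to-blue ratio measures miRNA activity.

The depositor notes that the repeated poly(A) elements make the plasmid inherently unstable. They also note small discrepancies between the deposited sequence and the physical plasmid, including short insertions flanking the puromycin coding region that do not impair puromycin selection.
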