Features (pLannotate 1.2.2; 28 found; start..end, strand, type, name):
     87..675     -  rep_origin     ori: high-copy-number ColE1/pMB1/pBR322/pUC origin of replication
    846..1706    -  CDS            AmpR: β-lactamase; bla; confers resistance to ampicillin, carbenicillin, and related antibiotics
   1707..1778    -  promoter       AmpR promoter: bla
   1857..2456    +  CDS            PuroR: puromycin N-acetyltransferase; pac from Streptomyces alboniger; confers resistance to puromycin
   2461..2541    +  CDS            HBB (fragment): HBB_PONPY - Experimental evidence at transcript level: Swiss-Prot protein existence level 2. Involved in oxygen transport from the lung to the various peripheral tissues. From Pongo pygmaeus (Bornean orangutan).
   2612..2667    +  polyA_signal   β-globin poly(A) signal: rabbit β-globin polyadenylation signal (Gil and Proudfoot, 1987)
   3646..3666    +  protein_bind   attB4: mutant version of attB; core recombination site for the Gateway® BP reaction BP Clonase™
   3734..3945    +  promoter       EF-1α core promoter: core promoter for human elongation factor EF-1α
   3946..4884    +  intron         EF-1α intron A: intron upstream of the start codon of human EF-1α
   4911..4931    +  protein_bind   attB1: mutant version of attB; core recombination site for the Gateway® BP reaction BP Clonase™
   4951..5646    +  CDS            mKate2: mKate2 is a basic (constitutively fluorescent) red fluorescent protein published in 2009, derived from Entacmaea quadricolor. It is reported to be a rapidly-maturing monomer with moderate acid sensitivity.
   5666..5690    -  protein_bind   attB2: mutant version of attB; recombination site for the Gateway® BP reaction BP Clonase™
   5830..5904    +  CDS            HBB (fragment): HBB_PONPY - Experimental evidence at transcript level: Swiss-Prot protein existence level 2. Involved in oxygen transport from the lung to the various peripheral tissues. From Pongo pygmaeus (Bornean orangutan).
   5975..6030    +  polyA_signal   β-globin poly(A) signal: rabbit β-globin polyadenylation signal (Gil and Proudfoot, 1987)
   6414..6439    +  misc_feature   SA: splice acceptor site
   7111..7131    +  protein_bind   attB4: mutant version of attB; core recombination site for the Gateway® BP reaction BP Clonase™
   7199..7410    +  promoter       EF-1α core promoter: core promoter for human elongation factor EF-1α
   7411..8349    +  intron         EF-1α intron A: intron upstream of the start codon of human EF-1α
   8376..8396    +  protein_bind   attB1: mutant version of attB; core recombination site for the Gateway® BP reaction BP Clonase™
   8407..9123    +  CDS            EBFP2: EBFP2 is a basic (constitutively fluorescent) blue fluorescent protein published in 2007, derived from Aequorea victoria. It is reported to be a rapidly-maturing monomer with moderate acid sensitivity.
   9131..9155    -  protein_bind   attB2: mutant version of attB; recombination site for the Gateway® BP reaction BP Clonase™
   9159..9239    +  CDS            HBB (fragment): HBB_PONPY - Experimental evidence at transcript level: Swiss-Prot protein existence level 2. Involved in oxygen transport from the lung to the various peripheral tissues. From Pongo pygmaeus (Bornean orangutan).
   9310..9365    +  polyA_signal   β-globin poly(A) signal: rabbit β-globin polyadenylation signal (Gil and Proudfoot, 1987)
   9748..9770    -  protein_bind   lac operator (fragment): The lac repressor binds to the lac operator to inhibit transcription in E. coli. This inhibition can be relieved by adding lactose or isopropyl-β-D-thiogalactopyranoside (IPTG). lac repressor encoded by lacI
   9774..9804    -  promoter       lac promoter: promoter for the E. coli lac operon
   9819..9840    -  protein_bind   CAP binding site: CAP binding activates transcription in the presence of cAMP. E. coli catabolite activator protein
   9853..9892    -  CDS            lacI (fragment): lac repressor; lacI; The lac repressor binds to the lac operator to inhibit transcription in E. coli. This inhibition can be relieved by adding lactose or isopropyl-β-D-thiogalactopyranoside (IPTG).
  10065..10874   +  CDS            KanR: aminoglycoside phosphotransferase; aph(3')-Ia; confers resistance to kanamycin in bacteria or G418 (Geneticin®) in eukaryotes
>Addgene plasmid #103433 | LSB-hsa-miR-323a-3p | depositor full sequence | sequence record 195915 | Full Sequence
AATTGAGGGGATAACGCAGGAAAGAACATGTGAGCAAAAGGCCAGCAAAAGGCCAGGAACCGTAAAAAGG
CCGCGTTGCTGGCGTTTTTCCATAGGCTCCGCCCCCCTGACGAGCATCACAAAAATCGACGCTCAAGTCA
GAGGTGGCGAAACCCGACAGGACTATAAAGATACCAGGCGTTTCCCCCTGGAAGCTCCCTCGTGCGCTCT
CCTGTTCCGACCCTGCCGCTTACCGGATACCTGTCCGCCTTTCTCCCTTCGGGAAGCGTGGCGCTTTCTC
ATAGCTCACGCTGTAGGTATCTCAGTTCGGTGTAGGTCGTTCGCTCCAAGCTGGGCTGTGTGCACGAACC
CCCCGTTCAGCCCGACCGCTGCGCCTTATCCGGTAACTATCGTCTTGAGTCCAACCCGGTAAGACACGAC
TTATCGCCACTGGCAGCAGCCACTGGTAACAGGATTAGCAGAGCGAGGTATGTAGGCGGTGCTACAGAGT
TCTTGAAGTGGTGGCCTAACTACGGCTACACTAGAAGAACAGTATTTGGTATCTGCGCTCTGCTGAAGCC
AGTTACCTTCGGAAAAAGAGTTGGTAGCTCTTGATCCGGCAAACAAACCACCGCTGGTAGCGGTGGTTTT
TTTGTTTGCAAGCAGCAGATTACGCGCAGAAAAAAAGGATCTCAAGAAGATCCTTTGATCTTTTCTACGG
GGTCTGACGCTCAGTGGAACGAAAACTCACGTTAAGGGATTTTGGTCATGAGATTATCAAAAAGGATCTT
CACCTAGATCCTTTTAAATTAAAAATGAAGTTTTAAATCAATCTAAAGTATATATGAGTAAACTTGGTCT
GACAGTTACCAATGCTTAATCAGTGAGGCACCTATCTCAGCGATCTGTCTATTTCGTTCATCCATAGTTG
CCTGACTCCCCGTCGTGTAGATAACTACGATACGGGAGGGCTTACCATCTGGCCCCAGTGCTGCAATGAT
ACCGCGAGAACCACGCTCACCGGCTCCAGATTTATCAGCAATAAACCAGCCAGCCGGAAGGGCCGAGCGC
AGAAGTGGTCCTGCAACTTTATCCGCCTCCATCCAGTCTATTAATTGTTGCCGGGAAGCTAGAGTAAGTA
GTTCGCCAGTTAATAGTTTGCGCAACGTTGTTGCCATTGCTACAGGCATCGTGGTGTCACGCTCGTCGTT
TGGTATGGCTTCATTCAGCTCCGGTTCCCAACGATCAAGGCGAGTTACATGATCCCCCATGTTGTGCAAA
AAAGCGGTTAGCTCCTTCGGTCCTCCGATCGTTGTCAGAAGTAAGTTGGCCGCAGTGTTATCACTCATGG
TTATGGCAGCACTGCATAATTCTCTTACTGTCATGCCATCCGTAAGATGCTTTTCTGTGACTGGTGAGTA
CTCAACCAAGTCATTCTGAGAATAGTGTATGCGGCGACCGAGTTGCTCTTGCCCGGCGTCAATACGGGAT
AATACCGCGCCACATAGCAGAACTTTAAAAGTGCTCATCATTGGAAAACGTTCTTCGGGGCGAAAACTCT
CAAGGATCTTACCGCTGTTGAGATCCAGTTCGATGTAACCCACTCGTGCACCCAACTGATCTTCAGCATC
TTTTACTTTCACCAGCGTTTCTGGGTGAGCAAAAACAGGAAGGCAAAATGCCGCAAAAAAGGGAATAAGG
GCGACACGGAAATGTTGAATACTCATACTCTTCCTTTTTCAATATTATTGAAGCATTTATCAGGGTTATT
GTCTCATGAGCGGATACATATTTGAATGTAGCTCCGAATTTCTCGAGGGCTTGTCGACGACGGCGGTCTC
CGTCGTCAGGATCATGAATTCGACCCGCCTGCCACCATGACCGAGTACAAGCCCACGGTGCGCCTCGCCA
CCCGCGACGACGTCCCCCGGGCCGTACGCACCCTCGCCGCCGCGTTCGCCGACTACCCCGCCACGCGCCA
CACCGTCGACCCGGACCGCCACATCGAGCGGGTCACCGAGCTGCAAGAACTCTTCCTCACGCGCGTCGGG
CTCGACATCGGCAAGGTGTGGGTCGCGGACGACGGCGCCGCGGTGGCGGTCTGGACCACGCCGGAGAGCG
TCGAAGCGGGGGCGGTGTTCGCCGAGATCGGCCCGCGCATGGCCGAGTTGAGCGGTTCCCGGCTGGCCGC
GCAGCAACAGATGGAAGGCCTCCTGGCGCCGCACCGGCCCAAGGAGCCCGCGTGGTTCCTGGCCACCGTC
GGCGTCTCGCCCGACCACCAGGGCAAGGGTCTGGGCAGCGCCGTCGTGCTCCCCGGAGTGGAGGCGGCCG
AGCGCGCCGGGGTGCCCGCCTTCCTGGAGACATCCGCGCCCCGCAACCTCCCCTTCTACGAGCGGCTCGG
CTTCACCGTCACCGCCGACGTCGAGGTGCCCGAAGGACCGCGCACCTGGTGCATGACCCGCAAGCCCGGT
GCCTGATACGCGTGAATTCACTCCTCAGGTGCAGGCTGCCTATCAGAAGGTGGTGGCTGGTGTGGCCAAT
GCCCTGGCTCACAAATACCACTGAGATCTTTTTCCCTCTGCCAAAAATTATGGGGACATCATGAAGCCCC
TTGAGCATCTGACTTCTGGCTAATAAAGGAAATTTATTTTCATTGCAATAGTGTGTTGGAATTTTTTGTG
TCTCTCACTCGGAAGGACATATGGGAGGGCAAATCATTTAAAACATCAGAATGAGTATTTGGTTTAGAGT
TTGGCAACATATGCCCATATGCTGGCTGCCATGAACAAAGGTTGGCTATAAAGAGGTCATCAGTATATGA
AACAGCCCCCTGCTGTCCATTCCTTATTCCATAGAAAAGCCTTGACTTGAGGTTAGATTTTTTTTATATT
TTGTTTTGTGTTATTTTTTTCTTTAACATCCCTAAAATTTTCCTTACATGTTTTACTAGCCAGATTTTTC
CTCCTCTCCTGACTACTCCCAGTCATAGCTGTCCCTCTTCTCTTATGGAGATCCCTCGACCTGCAGCCCA
AGCTTGAATTCTCTAGAATTACCCTGTTATCCCTATGCTTGGTTTACCGAGCTCTTATTGGTTTTCAAAC
TTCATTGACTGTGCCCAACGCGCCTGGGAGCTCACGGGGACAGCCCCCCCCCAAAGCCCCCAGGGATGTA
ATTACGTCCCTCCCCCGCTAGGGGGCAGCAGCGAGCCGCCCGGGGCTCCGCTCCGGTCCGGCGCTCCCCC
CGCATCCCCGAGCCGGCAGCGTGCGGGGACAGCCCGGGCACGGGGAAGGTGGCACGGGATCGCTTTCCTC
TGAACGCTTCTCGCTGCTCTTTGAGCCTGCAGACACCTGGGGGGATACGGGGAAAAAGCTAGGCTGAAAG
ACCGGTTCTTAGAATGACACGCGCCTGGGAGCTCACGGGGACAGCCCCCCCCCAAAGCCCCCAGGGATGT
AATTACGTCCCTCCCCCGCTAGGGGGCAGCAGCGAGCCGCCCGGGGCTCCGCTCCGGTCCGGCGCTCCCC
CCGCATCCCCGAGCCGGCAGCGTGCGGGGACAGCCCGGGCACGGGGAAGGTGGCACGGGATCGCTTTCCT
CTGAACGCTTCTCGCTGCTCTTTGAGCCTGCAGACACCTGGGGGGATACGGGGAAAAAGCTAACTTCTGA
GACGACAACTTTGTATAGAAAAGTTGGCTCCGAATTCGCCCTTGACAGCAGAGATCCAGTTTGGTTAATT
AATTGGCTCCGGTGCCCGTCAGTGGGCAGAGCGCACATCGCCCACAGTCCCCGAGAAGTTGTGGGGAGGG
GTCGGCAATTGAACCGGTGCCTAGAGAAGGTGGCGCGGGGTAAACTGGGAAAGTGATGTCGTGTACTGGC
TCCGCCTTTTTCCCGAGGGTGGGGGAGAACCGTATATAAGTGCAGTAGTCGCCGTGAACGTTCTTTTTCG
CAACGGGTTTGCCGCCAGAACACAGGTAAGTGCCGTGTGTGGTTCCCGCGGGCCTGGCCTCTTTACGGGT
TATGGCCCTTGCGTGCCTTGAATTACTTCCACCTGGCTGCAGTACGTGATTCTTGATCCCGAGCTTCGGG
TTGGAAGTGGGTGGGAGAGTTCGAGGCCTTGCGCTTAAGGAGCCCCTTCGCCTCGTGCTTGAGTTGAGGC
CTGGCCTGGGCGCTGGGGCCGCCGCGTGCGAATCTGGTGGCACCTTCGCGCCTGTCTCGCTGCTTTCGAT
AAGTCTCTAGCCATTTAAAATTTTTGATGACCTGCTGCGACGCTTTTTTTCTGGCAAGATAGTCTTGTAA
ATGCGGGCCAAGATCTGCACACTGGTATTTCGGTTTTTGGGGCCGCGGGCGGCGACGGGGCCCGTGCGTC
CCAGCGCACATGTTCGGCGAGGCGGGGCCTGCGAGCGCGGCCACCGAGAATCGGACGGGGGTAGTCTCAA
GCTGGCCGGCCTGCTCTGGTGCCTGGCCTCGCGCCGCCGTGTATCGCCCCGCCCTGGGCGGCAAGGCTGG
CCCGGTCGGCACCAGTTGCGTGAGCGGAAAGATGGCCGCTTCCCGGCCCTGCTGCAGGGAGCTCAAAATG
GAGGACGCGGCGCTCGGGAGAGCGGGCGGGTGAGTCACCCACACAAAGGAAAAGGGCCTTTCCGTCCTCA
GCCGTCGCTTCATGTGACTCCACGGAGTACCGGGCGCCGTCCAGGCACCTCGATTAGTTCTCGAGCTTTT
GGAGTACGTCGTCTTTAGGTTGGGGGGAGGGGTTTTATGCGATGGAGTTTCCCCACACTGAGTGGGTGGA
GACTGAAGTTAGGCCAGCTTGGCACTTGATGTAATTCTCCTTGGAATTTGCCCTTTTTGAGTTTGGATCT
TGGTTCATTCTCAAGCCTCAGACAGTGGTTCAAAGTTTTTTTCTTCCATTTCAGGTGTCGTGAGAAGGGC
GAATTCGACCCAAGTTTGTACAAAAAAGCAGGCTGGATCCAGGTGCCACCATGGTGAGCGAGCTGATTAA
GGAGAACATGCACATGAAGCTGTACATGGAGGGCACCGTGAACAACCACCACTTCAAGTGCACATCCGAG
GGCGAAGGCAAGCCCTACGAGGGCACCCAGACCATGAGAATCAAGGCGGTCGAGGGCGGCCCTCTCCCCT
TCGCCTTCGACATCCTGGCTACCAGCTTCATGTACGGCAGCAAAACCTTCATCAACCACACCCAGGGCAT
CCCCGACTTCTTTAAGCAGTCCTTCCCCGAGGGCTTCACATGGGAGAGAGTCACCACATACGAAGATGGG
GGCGTGCTGACCGCTACCCAGGACACCAGCCTCCAGGACGGCTGCCTCATCTACAACGTCAAGATCAGAG
GGGTGAACTTCCCATCCAACGGCCCTGTGATGCAGAAGAAAACACTCGGCTGGGAGGCCTCCACCGAGAC
ACTGTACCCCGCTGACGGCGGCCTGGAAGGCAGAGCCGACATGGCCCTGAAGCTCGTGGGCGGGGGCCAC
CTGATCTGCAACCTTAAGACCACATACAGATCCAAGAAACCCGCTAAGAACCTCAAGATGCCCGGCGTCT
ACTATGTGGACAGGAGACTGGAAAGAATCAAGGAGGCCGACAAAGAGACATACGTCGAGCAGCACGAGGT
GGCTGTGGCCAGATACTGCGACCTCCCTAGCAAACTGGGGCACAAACTTAATTGAGAATTCTACCACCCA
GCTTTCTTGTACAAAGTGGTACGTCTCAAGACCAGAGGTCTCTGCTTTGCAAGGAAGAGGTCGACCGTGT
AATGTGAGAGGTCGACCGTGTAATGTGAGAGGTCGACCGTGTAATGTGAGAGGTCGACCGTGTAATGTGC
AACCAGAAGAGACCTGTGCTTCACTCCTCAGGTGCAGGCTGCCTATCAGAAGGTGGTGGCTGGTGTGGCC
AATGCCCTGGCTCACAAATACCACTGAGATCTTTTTCCCTCTGCCAAAAATTATGGGGACATCATGAAGC
CCCTTGAGCATCTGACTTCTGGCTAATAAAGGAAATTTATTTTCATTGCAATAGTGTGTTGGAATTTTTT
GTGTCTCTCACTCGGAAGGACATATGGGAGGGCAAATCATTTAAAACATCAGAATGAGTATTTGGTTTAG
AGTTTGGCAACATATGCCCATATGCTGGCTGCCATGAACAAAGGTTGGCTATAAAGAGGTCATCAGTATA
TGAAACAGCCCCCTGCTGTCCATTCCTTATTCCATAGAAAAGCCTTGACTTGAGGTTAGATTTTTTTTAT
ATTTTGTTTTGTGTTATTTTTTTCTTTAACATCCCTAAAATTTTCCTTACATGTTTTACTAGCCAGATTT
TTCCTCCTCTCCTGACTACTCCCAGTCATAGCTGTCCCTCTTCTCTTATGGAGATCCCGAGCGGTGCGTT
TTTATGCTTGTAGTATTGTATAATGTTTTTAAGATCCAAGCTTCTGACCTCTTCTCTTCCTCCCACAGGG
CCTCGAGACAATTGCATCGATGGTACCAGTGAAAGTCTGCAATGAATTCGAGTTGGCGCGCCTGTCATTC
TAAATCTCTCTTTCAGCCTAAAGCTTTTTCCCCGTATCCCCCCAGGTGTCTGCAGGCTCAAAGAGCAGCG
AGAAGCGTTCAGAGGAAAGCGATCCCGTGCCACCTTCCCCGTGCCCGGGCTGTCCCCGCACGCTGCCGGC
TCGGGGATGCGGGGGGAGCGCCGGACCGGAGCGGAGCCCCGGGCGGCTCGCTGCTGCCCCCTAGCGGGGG
AGGGACGTAATTACATCCCTGGGGGCTTTGGGAGGGGGCTGTCCCCGTGAGCTCCCAGGCGCGCCTGTCA
TTCTAAATCTCTCTTTCAGCCTAAAGCTTTTTCCCCGTATCCCCCCAGGTGTCTGCAGGCTCAAAGAGCA
GCGAGAAGCGTTCAGAGGAAAGCGATCCCGTGCCACCTTCCCCGTGCCCGGGCTGTCCCCGCACGCTGCC
GGCTCGGGGATGCGGGGGGAGCGCCGGACCGGAGCGGAGCCCCGGGCGGCTCGCTGCTGCCCCCTAGCGG
GGGAGGGACGTAATTACATCCCTGGGGGCTTTGGGGGGGGGCTGTCCCCGTGAGCTCCCAGGCGCGCCAA
CTCGGTACCGTATCGATGTCGACGTTAACGCTAGTGATATCAACTTTGTATAGAAAAGTTGGCTCCGAAT
TCGCCCTTGACAGCAGAGATCCAGTTTGGTTAATTAATTGGCTCCGGTGCCCGTCAGTGGGCAGAGCGCA
CATCGCCCACAGTCCCCGAGAAGTTGTGGGGAGGGGTCGGCAATTGAACCGGTGCCTAGAGAAGGTGGCG
CGGGGTAAACTGGGAAAGTGATGTCGTGTACTGGCTCCGCCTTTTTCCCGAGGGTGGGGGAGAACCGTAT
ATAAGTGCAGTAGTCGCCGTGAACGTTCTTTTTCGCAACGGGTTTGCCGCCAGAACACAGGTAAGTGCCG
TGTGTGGTTCCCGCGGGCCTGGCCTCTTTACGGGTTATGGCCCTTGCGTGCCTTGAATTACTTCCACCTG
GCTGCAGTACGTGATTCTTGATCCCGAGCTTCGGGTTGGAAGTGGGTGGGAGAGTTCGAGGCCTTGCGCT
TAAGGAGCCCCTTCGCCTCGTGCTTGAGTTGAGGCCTGGCCTGGGCGCTGGGGCCGCCGCGTGCGAATCT
GGTGGCACCTTCGCGCCTGTCTCGCTGCTTTCGATAAGTCTCTAGCCATTTAAAATTTTTGATGACCTGC
TGCGACGCTTTTTTTCTGGCAAGATAGTCTTGTAAATGCGGGCCAAGATCTGCACACTGGTATTTCGGTT
TTTGGGGCCGCGGGCGGCGACGGGGCCCGTGCGTCCCAGCGCACATGTTCGGCGAGGCGGGGCCTGCGAG
CGCGGCCACCGAGAATCGGACGGGGGTAGTCTCAAGCTGGCCGGCCTGCTCTGGTGCCTGGCCTCGCGCC
GCCGTGTATCGCCCCGCCCTGGGCGGCAAGGCTGGCCCGGTCGGCACCAGTTGCGTGAGCGGAAAGATGG
CCGCTTCCCGGCCCTGCTGCAGGGAGCTCAAAATGGAGGACGCGGCGCTCGGGAGAGCGGGCGGGTGAGT
CACCCACACAAAGGAAAAGGGCCTTTCCGTCCTCAGCCGTCGCTTCATGTGACTCCACGGAGTACCGGGC
GCCGTCCAGGCACCTCGATTAGTTCTCGAGCTTTTGGAGTACGTCGTCTTTAGGTTGGGGGGAGGGGTTT
TATGCGATGGAGTTTCCCCACACTGAGTGGGTGGAGACTGAAGTTAGGCCAGCTTGGCACTTGATGTAAT
TCTCCTTGGAATTTGCCCTTTTTGAGTTTGGATCTTGGTTCATTCTCAAGCCTCAGACAGTGGTTCAAAG
TTTTTTTCTTCCATTTCAGGTGTCGTGAGAAGGGCGAATTCGACCCAAGTTTGTACAAAAAAGCAGGCTC
GCCACCATGGTGAGCAAGGGCGAGGAGCTGTTCACCGGGGTGGTGCCCATCCTGGTCGAGCTGGACGGCG
ACGTAAACGGCCACAAGTTCAGCGTGAGGGGCGAGGGCGAGGGCGATGCCACCAACGGCAAGCTGACCCT
GAAGTTCATCTGCACCACCGGCAAGCTGCCCGTGCCCTGGCCCACCCTCGTGACCACCCTGAGCCACGGC
GTGCAGTGCTTCGCCCGCTACCCCGACCACATGAAGCAGCACGACTTCTTCAAGTCCGCCATGCCCGAAG
GCTACGTCCAGGAGCGCACCATCTTCTTCAAGGACGACGGCACCTACAAGACCCGCGCCGAGGTGAAGTT
CGAGGGCGACACCCTAGTGAACCGCATCGAGCTGAAGGGCGTCGACTTCAAGGAGGACGGCAACATCCTG
GGGCACAAGCTGGAGTACAACTTCAACAGCCACAACATCTATATCATGGCCGTCAAGCAGAAGAACGGCA
TCAAGGTGAACTTCAAGATCCGCCACAACGTGGAGGACGGCAGCGTGCAGCTCGCCGACCACTACCAGCA
GAACACCCCCATCGGCGACGGCCCCGTGCTGCTGCCCGACAGCCACTACCTGAGCACCCAGTCCGTGCTG
AGCAAAGACCCCAACGAGAAGCGCGATCACATGGTCCTGCTGGAGTTCCGCACCGCCGCCGGGATCACTC
TCGGCATGGACGAGCTGTACAAGTAATACCACCCAGCTTTCTTGTACAAAGTGGTACGCGTGAATTCACT
CCTCAGGTGCAGGCTGCCTATCAGAAGGTGGTGGCTGGTGTGGCCAATGCCCTGGCTCACAAATACCACT
GAGATCTTTTTCCCTCTGCCAAAAATTATGGGGACATCATGAAGCCCCTTGAGCATCTGACTTCTGGCTA
ATAAAGGAAATTTATTTTCATTGCAATAGTGTGTTGGAATTTTTTGTGTCTCTCACTCGGAAGGACATAT
GGGAGGGCAAATCATTTAAAACATCAGAATGAGTATTTGGTTTAGAGTTTGGCAACATATGCCCATATGC
TGGCTGCCATGAACAAAGGTTGGCTATAAAGAGGTCATCAGTATATGAAACAGCCCCCTGCTGTCCATTC
CTTATTCCATAGAAAAGCCTTGACTTGAGGTTAGATTTTTTTTATATTTTGTTTTGTGTTATTTTTTTCT
TTAACATCCCTAAAATTTTCCTTACATGTTTTACTAGCCAGATTTTTCCTCCTCTCCTGACTACTCCCAG
TCATAGCTGTCCCTCTTCTCTTATGGAGATCCCTCGACCTGCAGCCCAAGCTTGGCGTAATCATGGTCAT
AGCTGTTTCCTGTGTGAAATTGTTATCCGCTCACAATTCCACACAACATACGAGCCGGAAGCATAAAGTG
TAAAGCCTGGGGTGCCTAATGAGTGAGCTAACTCACATTAATTGCGTTGCGCTCACTGCCCGCTTTCCAG
TCGGGAAACCTGTCGTGCCAGCGGATCGACAGTACTAAGCTTGGTCTAATACCCAATCTCTCGTCTTATC
CAGATGTTTTATACGCCTCTGGCCCGTGTCTCAAAATCTCTGATGTTACATTGCACAAGATAAAATAATA
TCATCATGAACAATAAAACTGTCTGCTTACATAAACAGTAATACAAGGGGTGTTATGAGCCATATTCAAC
GGGAAACGTCGAGGCCGCGATTAAATTCCAACATGGATGCTGATTTATATGGGTATAAATGGGCTCGCGA
TAATGTCGGGCAATCAGGTGCGACAATCTATCGCTTGTATGGGAAGCCCGATGCGCCAGAGTTGTTTCTG
AAACATGGCAAAGGTAGCGTTGCCAATGATGTTACAGATGAGATGGTCAGACTAAACTGGCTGACGGAAT
TTATGCCTCTTCCGACCATCAAGCATTTTATCCGTACTCCTGATGATGCATGGTTACTCACCACTGCGAT
CCCCGGAAAAACAGCATTCCAGGTATTAGAAGAATATCCTGATTCAGGTGAAAATATTGTTGATGCGCTG
GCAGTGTTCCTGCGCCGGTTGCATTCGATTCCTGTTTGTAATTGTCCTTTTAACAGCGATCGCGTATTTC
GTCTCGCTCAGGCGCAATCACGAATGAATAACGGTTTGGTTGATGCGAGTGATTTTGATGACGAGCGTAA
TGGCTGGCCTGTTGAACAAGTCTGGAAAGAAATGCATAAACTTTTGCCATTCTCACCGGATTCAGTCGTC
ACTCATGGTGATTTCTCACTTGATAACCTTATTTTTGACGAGGGGAAATTAATAGGTTGTATTGATGTTG
GACGAGTCGGAATCGCAGACCGATACCAGGATCTTGCCATCCTATGGAACTGCCTCGGTGAGTTTTCTCC
TTCATTACAGAAACGGCTTTTTCAAAAATATGGTATTGATAATCCTGATATGAATAAATTGCAGTTTCAT
TTGATGCTCGATGAGTTTTTCTAATCAGAATTGGTTAATTGGTTGTAACACTGGCAGAGCATTACGCTGA
CTTGACGGGACGGCGCAAGCTCATGACCAAAATCCCTTAACGTGAGTTACGCGTCGTTCCACTGAGCGTC
AGAGGTATCACTAGTATTACAGAGGTAAGTTATAACAGTCGCCTAACCC
