>Addgene plasmid #103433 | LSB-hsa-miR-323a-3p | depositor partial sequence | sequence record 195916 | hsa-miR-323a-3p target
AGAGGTCGACCGTGTAATGTG
