>Addgene plasmid #103433 | LSB-hsa-miR-323a-3p | addgene partial sequence | sequence record 270634 | mKate2-F 5'-ACCCGCTAAGAACCTCAAGA-3'
TCAAGGAGGCCGACAAAGAGACATACGTCGAGCAGCACGAGGTGGCTGTGGCCAGATACTGCGACCTCCC
TAGCAAACTGGGGCACAAACTTAATTGAGAATTCTACCACCCAGCTTTCTTGTACAAAGTGGTACGTCTC
AAGACCAGAGGTCTCTGCTTTGCAAGGAAGAGGTCGACCGTGTAATGTGAGAGGTCGACCGTGTAATGTG
AGAGGTCGACCGTGTAATGTGAGAGGTCGACCGTGTAATGTGCAACCAGAAGAGACCTGTGCTTCACTCC
TCAGGTGCAGGCTGCCTATCAGAAGGTGGTGGCTGGTGTGGCCAATGCCCTGGCTCACAAATACCACTGA
GATCTTTTTCCCTCTGCCAAAAATTATGGGGACATCATGAAGCCCCTTGAGCATCTGACTTCTGGCTA
